>Addgene plasmid #175596 | pDS1904 | addgene full sequence | sequence record 346779 | Addgene NGS Result
AGATTCTAAAACAACATCTTTGAAACCAGAAGAAACTTTCTTACCTTTTTCTTCGGTTGAACCTTCACCG
TGCAAAGCCAATAATGAACCCAAGTCGAATTTTGGTTGTTTCAACAATTTGACTTTTCTGATGTGGACAT
TTTGTAATGGGAAAATGGTTTGGGTGGATTTTTCAATTTCACGGCCAATGACTTCTGGAATCAATTTGGA
AGTTAATTGAGCTAAAGTACAGTTGGAAACTTCTCTTTGCATAATTTCAATCATCTTCTTTCTGACTTCT
CTCAATTTAGAGGATTGAGCGTAAGTAGTTTTCTTGATTTGGTTTGGTTGTCTTTTGGTGAAAGCAATGG
CAAAAACTCTCAAAACGTAATCGTCGGAAGTTTTAACAGTGACATTAGCTTCAACTAATGATTGCCATTT
TCTGACCAATGATCTTAATTTGTCAGAAGTGAAATCCAAACCATGAGGCCTCCATGAGGCCTCCATGAGG
CCTCCATGAGGCCTCCATGGAGGCCTCATGGAAGTTGGTCAACAAGTTTTTACCTTGGACTTCATCAACT
CTCAATTTGATTTTTCTGTAAGAGTGGTCTTCGGAACCTTGTAAGTCGGCCAAACAAACTTCGAAAACTC
TACCTTTCAAGCCATCAGCGGCATTCTTTAAACCGGTAGATCTGTTGATCAAAGTTTTACCAACATTTCT
GTTTTCAAAAGTGGTTGGAGCTTTGATGTCAAACCAATCTTTTCTGGTGAATGGGTCAACGACCTTCTTT
TTTAATCCTTTCTTTCCTTTGGACAATCTCTTGTTTTTACCGACAGCCATGTTGTACTTGAGTTGGATCT
ACGCGTGAATTCGATATCAAGCTTATCGATACCGTCGACCTCGAGGGGGGGCCCGGTACCAGCTTTTGTT
CCCTTTAGTGAGGGTTAATTTCGAGCTTGGCGTAATCATGGTCATAGCTGTTTCCTGTGTGAAATTGTTA
TCCGCTCACAATTCCACACAACATACGAGCCGGAAGCATAAAGTGTAAAGCCTGGGGTGCCTAATGAGTG
AGCTAACTCACATTAATTGCGTTGCGCTCACTGCCCGCTTTCCAGTCGGGAAACCTGTCGTGCCAGCTGC
ATTAATGAATCGGCCAACGCGCGGGGAGAGGCGGTTTGCGTATTGGGCGCTCTTCCGCTTCCTCGCTCAC
TGACTCGCTGCGCTCGGTCGTTCGGCTGCGGCGAGCGGTATCAGCTCACTCAAAGGCGGTAATACGGTTA
TCCACAGAATCAGGGGATAACGCAGGAAAGAACATGTGAGCAAAAGGCCAGCAAAAGGCCAGGAACCGTA
AAAAGGCCGCGTTGCTGGCGTTTTTCCATAGGCTCCGCCCCCCTGACGAGCATCACAAAAATCGACGCTC
AAGTCAGAGGTGGCGAAACCCGACAGGACTATAAAGATACCAGGCGTTTCCCCCTGGAAGCTCCCTCGTG
CGCTCTCCTGTTCCGACCCTGCCGCTTACCGGATACCTGTCCGCCTTTCTCCCTTCGGGAAGCGTGGCGC
TTTCTCATAGCTCACGCTGTAGGTATCTCAGTTCGGTGTAGGTCGTTCGCTCCAAGCTGGGCTGTGTGCA
CGAACCCCCCGTTCAGCCCGACCGCTGCGCCTTATCCGGTAACTATCGTCTTGAGTCCAACCCGGTAAGA
CACGACTTATCGCCACTGGCAGCAGCCACTGGTAACAGGATTAGCAGAGCGAGGTATGTAGGCGGTGCTA
CAGAGTTCTTGAAGTGGTGGCCTAACTACGGCTACACTAGAAGAACAGTATTTGGTATCTGCGCTCTGCT
GAAGCCAGTTACCTTCGGAAAAAGAGTTGGTAGCTCTTGATCCGGCAAACAAACCACCGCTGGTAGCGGT
GGTTTTTTTGTTTGCAAGCAGCAGATTACGCGCAGAAAAAAAGGATCTCAAGAAGATCCTTTGATCTTTT
CTACGGGGTCTGACGCTCAGTGGAACGAAAACTCACGTTAAGGGATTTTGGTCATGAGATTATCAAAAAG
GATCTTCACCTAGATCCTTTTAAATTAAAAATGAAGTTTTAAATCAATCTAAAGTATATATGAGTAAACT
TGGTCTGACAGTTACCAATGCTTAATCAGTGAGGCACCTATCTCAGCGATCTGTCTATTTCGTTCATCCA
TAGTTGCCTGACTCCCCGTCGTGTAGATAACTACGATACGGGAGGGCTTACCATCTGGCCCCAGTGCTGC
AATGATACCGCGAGACCCACGCTCACCGGCTCCAGATTTATCAGCAATAAACCAGCCAGCCGGAAGGGCC
GAGCGCAGAAGTGGTCCTGCAACTTTATCCGCCTCCATCCAGTCTATTAATTGTTGCCGGGAAGCTAGAG
TAAGTAGTTCGCCAGTTAATAGTTTGCGCAACGTTGTTGCCATTGCTACAGGCATCGTGGTGTCACGCTC
GTCGTTTGGTATGGCTTCATTCAGCTCCGGTTCCCAACGATCAAGGCGAGTTACATGATCCCCCATGTTG
TGCAAAAAAGCGGTTAGCTCCTTCGGTCCTCCGATCGTTGTCAGAAGTAAGTTGGCCGCAGTGTTATCAC
TCATGGTTATGGCAGCACTGCATAATTCTCTTACTGTCATGCCATCCGTAAGATGCTTTTCTGTGACTGG
TGAGTACTCAACCAAGTCATTCTGAGAATAGTGTATGCGGCGACCGAGTTGCTCTTGCCCGGCGTCAATA
CGGGATAATACCGCGCCACATAGCAGAACTTTAAAAGTGCTCATCATTGGAAAACGTTCTTCGGGGCGAA
AACTCTCAAGGATCTTACCGCTGTTGAGATCCAGTTCGATGTAACCCACTCGTGCACCCAACTGATCTTC
AGCATCTTTTACTTTCACCAGCGTTTCTGGGTGAGCAAAAACAGGAAGGCAAAATGCCGCAAAAAAGGGA
ATAAGGGCGACACGGAAATGTTGAATACTCATACTCTTCCTTTTTCAATATTATTGAAGCATTTATCAGG
GTTATTGTCTCATGAGCGGATACATATTTGAATGTATTTAGAAAAATAAACAAATAGGGGTTCCGCGCAC
ATTTCCCCGAAAAGTGCCACCTG
[124 nt withheld, positions 3104-3227]
C
[91 nt withheld, positions 3229-3319]
A
[49 nt withheld, positions 3321-3369]
CCTTTGACGTTGGAGTCCACGTTCTTT
[37 nt withheld, positions 3397-3433]
ACCCTATCTCGGTCTATTCTTTTGATTTATAAGGGATTTTGCCGATTTCGGCCTATTGGTTAAAAAATGA
GCTGATTTAACAAAAATTTAACGCGAATTTTAACAAAATATTAACGCTTACAATTTCCATTCGCCATTCA
GGCTGCGCAACTGTTGGGAAGGGCGATCGGTGCGGGCCTCTTCGCTATTACGCCAGCTGGCGAAAGGGGG
ATGTGCTGCAAGGCGATTAAGTTGGGTAACGCCAGGGTTTTCCCAGTCACGACGTTGTAAAACGACGGCC
AGTGAATTGTAATACGACTCACTATAGGGCGAATTGGAGCTCCACCGCGGTGGCGGCCGCGTCAAAACTA
GAGAATAATAAAGAAAACGATCTTTTCAAAAAGAAAAAACCTTTTAGTTTTCCTTTGTTGTTGTTGTGGG
TGTGTGCTATTTATATTATATAGTTTACTCATAATACCATAAAATATTCGGTTTGATTAGGTTATTTTAA
TAAGCTAATTTGTTTCTAATCGTGTAATTTATGCTGTGTATATTAAGTAGTGTGTGCACTGCCCAAAAAT
GTTTGTTGTTTATAGTCGGTTAAAGAGAAAAAAGAAAAAAAGATCCATACACACACGTTAATTAGTTGTT
CAACGTAATACACTCATATTTTGTTCTTATTTGCTTTCGGTCGCTGTTCTCACCAAGATTTATTGCCAAC
GAAACAATTTTTTTTTATATATTTTCAGATTTTTCTTTTTTTCCTTTCCTTTCCTTTTCTAATTTTCACT
CCTGGTTTTCTTTCTTTCTTAGAAACATTATCTCGATATTAATATTAAAAAAATATAATCATTCAAAATG
GACGGTGGTATGTTTTAGTTTAGCTTCAATTCTAATTGATTGATTAATCAGTTGATTGGTTTCAATATGA
CAAATGGGTAGGGTGGGAAAACTTCATTTTCAATTCAGATCAAACTTTTTTGTTGTCGACATAATATTTC
TCGTTTGGGATGTTACTGTCACATTAATAATACACACACATCAGCTTATAATTTTGAAAGTAATTTATCA
GATATGTTGTGACGATCAGTGGAAATGGCTAACTTCAATGTATCTGTTCTTCCCCTTTTTCAAAGTTCAC
GTTTTTTGATTGATTGATTGATCTGTCGGCAGTGGTTTCAAAACCATTCGGTGAGTAATCCTATCAATCA
ATGTTACGACAAAAGGCTCAATATTCAAAATTGCAATGTTTTATGTTTTCCTACGTGTACTTGTGCAAGG
CAATTGATTCAACATTGCTTTTGGTGTTTGACGAGTTTCTAGTTTGGACTTGTGTTGTTATCTGGGCTAT
ACAGATTTCCCGGCTCACTATGAATTTTTTTTTTCGACGCTCAGTGCACACAACTATAGACAACACAAAC
ACAAACACAGCAAGAAAAAAAAAAACGAACATTGAATTGAAACCAAGCCAACTGAAAAATTCCTTATTTA
AATGACTGTCATACTAACCCATTTTTATAGAAGAAGTTGCTGCTTTAGTTATCGATAACGGTTCTCATAT
GAAAATTTCGGTGATCCCTGAGCAGGTGGCGGAAACATTGGATGCTGAGAACCATTTCATTGTTCGTGAA
GTGTTCGATGTGCACCTATCCGACCAAGGCTTTGAACTATCTACCAGAAGTGTGAGCCCCTACCGGAAGG
ATTACATCTCGGATGATGACTCTGATGAAGACTCTGCTTGCTATGGCGCATTCATCGACCAAGAGCTTGT
CGGGAAGATTGAACTCAACTCAACATGGAACGATCTAGCCTCTATCGAACACATTGTTGTGTCGCACACG
CACCGAGGCAAAGGAGTCGCGCACAGTCTCATCGAATTTGCGAAAAAGTGGGCACTAAGCAGACAGCTCC
TTGGCATACGATTAGAGACACAAACGAACAATGTACCTGCCTGCAATTTGTACGCAAAATGTGGCTTTAC
TCTCGGCGGCATTGACCTCTTCACGTATAAAACTAGACCTCAAGTCTCGAACGAAACAGCGATGTACTGG
TACTGGTTCTCGGGAGCACAGGATGACGCCTAACATATGTGAAGTGTGAAGGGGGAGATTTTCACTTTAT
TAGATTTGTATATATGTATAATAAATAAATAAATAAGTTAAATAAATAATTAGATAAGGGTGGTAATTAT
TACTATTTACAATCAAAGGTGGTCCGGATCCCCCAGATCCTTATCCTTAAAC
Features (pLannotate 1.2.2; 17 found; start..end, strand, type, name):
    518..820     -  CDS            RPS1B (fragment): RS3A2_YEAST - Also known as PLC2, RPS10B. Experimental evidence at protein level: Swiss-Prot protein existence level 1. Component of the ribosome, a large ribonucleoprotein complex responsible for the synthesis of proteins in the cell. The small ribosomal subunit (SSU) binds messenger RNAs (mRNAs) and translates the encoded message by selecting cognate aminoacyl-transfer RNA (tRNA) molecules. The large subunit (LSU) contains the ribosomal catalytic site termed the peptidyl transferase center (PTC), which catalyzes the formation of peptide bonds, thereby polymerizing the amino acids delivered b
    847..900     +  misc_feature   MCS (fragment): pBluescript multiple cloning site
    912..930     -  promoter       T3 promoter: promoter for bacteriophage T3 RNA polymerase
    975..991     -  protein_bind   lac operator: The lac repressor binds to the lac operator to inhibit transcription in E. coli. This inhibition can be relieved by adding lactose or isopropyl-β-D-thiogalactopyranoside (IPTG). lac repressor encoded by lacI
    999..1029    -  promoter       lac promoter: promoter for the E. coli lac operon
   1044..1065    -  protein_bind   CAP binding site: CAP binding activates transcription in the presence of cAMP. E. coli catabolite activator protein
   1078..1170    -  CDS            lacI (fragment): lac repressor; lacI; The lac repressor binds to the lac operator to inhibit transcription in E. coli. This inhibition can be relieved by adding lactose or isopropyl-β-D-thiogalactopyranoside (IPTG).
   1353..1941    -  rep_origin     ori: high-copy-number ColE1/pMB1/pBR322/pUC origin of replication
   2112..2972    -  CDS            AmpR: β-lactamase; bla; confers resistance to ampicillin, carbenicillin, and related antibiotics
   2973..3077    -  promoter       AmpR promoter: bla
   3104..3532    +  rep_origin     f1 ori (sequence partly withheld): f1 bacteriophage origin of replication; arrow indicates direction of (+) strand synthesis
   3563..3720    -  CDS            lacZα (fragment): LacZα fragment of β-galactosidase; lacZ fragment
   3723..3741    +  promoter       T7 promoter: promoter for bacteriophage T7 RNA polymerase
   3750..3773    +  misc_feature   MCS (fragment): pBluescript multiple cloning site
   4972..5493    +  CDS            sat-1: STA_ECOLX - Protein inferred from homology: Swiss-Prot protein existence level 3. Involved in resistance to streptothricin, a broad-spectrum antibiotic produced by streptomycetes (PubMed:1850404). Detoxifies streptothricin via acetylation of the beta amino group of the first beta-lysyl moiety of streptothricin (By similarity). From Escherichia coli.
   5552..5568    -  promoter       copia promoter (fragment): strong promoter from the Drosophila transposable element copia (Sinclair et al., 1986)
   5653..462     -  CDS            RPS1 (fragment) (across the origin): RS3A_KLULA - Experimental evidence at protein level: Swiss-Prot protein existence level 1. From Kluyveromyces lactis (strain ATCC 8585 / CBS 2359 / DSM 70799 / NBRC 1267 / NRRL Y-1140 / WM37) (Yeast) (Candida sphaerica).
