[The description below was written by a language model from this plasmid's Addgene catalogue record and pLannotate feature annotations shown in this document.]
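Description:
pDS1904 is an empty integrative vector for Candida albicans, built on a pBluescript KS+ backbone and derived from the integrating plasmid CIp10 by replacing that vector's URA3 auxotrophic marker with the dominant SAT1 marker. In E. coli it is maintained as a high-copy plasmid through a ColE1/pUC-type origin and selected with ampicillin via the β-lactamase gene and its promoter. The annotated 5,655-nt sequence also shows the usual pBluescript remnants: an f1 origin, a lacZα fragment with lac promoter and operator elements, flanking T7 and T3 promoters, and two fragments of the multiple cloning site that are available for inserting a gene of interest by restriction cloning. No fungal replication origin is annotated, consistent with a plasmid that persists in Candida only by integrating into the chromosome.

The fungal portion has two parts. The sat-1 coding sequence encodes streptothricin acetyltransferase, which detoxifies streptothricin-class antibiotics and so allows selection in prototrophic or clinical strains without requiring a ura3 background. The promoter driving it is not identified in the feature table, which leaves a stretch of more than a kilobase upstream of the gene unannotated. The short "copia promoter" hit downstream is probably a spurious match. The second part is an RPS1 segment, detected as two fragments by homology to the yeast ribosomal protein S1 genes, which serves as the targeting sequence. According to the depositor, cutting with StuI or NcoI linearises the plasmid for integration at the C. albicans RPS1 locus. The associated publication concerns a red-shifted firefly luciferase for in vivo bioluminescence imaging of C. albicans, which suggests this backbone was used for reporter constructs of that kind.
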