Addgene plasmid #175596: pDS1904
Purpose: (Empty Backbone) Integrative vector for Candida albicans with dominant SAT1 marker
Depositing lab: Dominique Sanglard. Depositing organization: Universite de Lausanne (UNIL). Publication: Red-Shifted Firefly Luciferase Optimized for Candida albicans In vivo Bioluminescence Imaging. Dorsaz S, Coste AT, Sanglard D. Front Microbiol. 2017 Aug 3;8:1478. doi: 10.3389/fmicb.2017.01478. eCollection 2017. PubMed 28824601.
Backbone
  Vector backbone: pBluescript KS+
Growth in bacteria
  Bacterial resistance: Ampicillin, 100 μg/mL
  Growth temperature: 37°C
  Growth strain: DH5alpha
  Copy number: High Copy
Gene/Insert
  Cloning method: Restriction Enzyme
Terms and licenses: Academic/Nonprofit Terms; Industry Terms: Not Available to Industry
Depositor comments: This plasmid is aimed to be introduced in the RPS1 locus of Candida albicans after StuI or NcoI digestion. It is derived from the plasmid CIp10 (Murad, A. M., Lee, P. R., Broadbent, I. D., Barelle, C. J. & Brown, A. J. CIp10, an efficient and convenient integrating vector for Candida albicans. Yeast 16, 325–327 (2000)), in which the URA3 marker was replaced by the selectable SAT1 dominant marker
How to cite: pDS1904 was a gift from Dominique Sanglard (Addgene plasmid # 175596 ; http://n2t.net/addgene:175596 ; RRID:Addgene_175596)
